>Addgene plasmid #130214 | pRDAX-VALENTIA-033 NLSNoLS-Eos//BsaI | depositor full sequence | sequence record 249592 | Full Sequence
CTTTCTGCTATGGAGGTCAGGTATGATTTAAAGGTCTCATAGGTCTTGTATTCAGTCTCGCACTTTAGAC
ATGGTCTTCTGCTGCCCGTGGTCCTCTATTCGTCGGATGTTCTGTCGATTCTTCCTGTCTATCTGGACTG
GATCTGATATCATCGTCGACATTGATTATTGACTAGTTATTAATAGTAATCAATTACGGGGTCATTAGTT
CATAGCCCATATATGGAGTTCCGCGTTACATAACTTACGGTAAATGGCCCGCCTGGCTGACCGCCCAACG
ACCCCCGCCCATTGACGTCAATAATGACGTATGTTCCCATAGTAACGCCAATAGGGACTTTCCATTGACG
TCAATGGGTGGAGTATTTACGGTAAACTGCCCACTTGGCAGTACATCAAGTGTATCATATGCCAAGTACG
CCCCCTATTGACGTCAATGACGGTAAATGGCCCGCCTGGCATTATGCCCAGTACATGACCTTATGGGACT
TTCCTACTTGGCAGTACATCTACGTATTAGTCATCGCTATTACCATGGTCGAGGTGAGCCCCACGTTCTG
CTTCACTCTCCCCATCTCCCCCCCCTCCCCACCCCCAATTTTGTATTTATTTATTTTTTAATTATTTTGT
GCAGCGATGGGGGCGGGGGGGGGGGGGGCGCGCGCCAGGCGGGGCGGGGCGGGGCGAGGGGCGGGGCGGG
GCGAGGCGGAGAGGTGCGGCGGCAGCCAATCAGAGCGGCGCGCTCCGAAAGTTTCCTTTTATGGCGAGGC
GGCGGCGGCGGCGGCCCTATAAAAAGCGAAGCGCGCGGCGGGCGGGAGTCGCTGCGTTGGGACGCCACCA
TGGCCGTGAACGTGTACTCAACCAGCGTAACAAGCGAGAATCTGTCAAGGCACGACATGTTGGCTTGGGT
GAACGATTCCCTTCATCTGAACTACACCAAAATCGAACAGCTGTGCTCTGGAGCTGCCTATTGCCAGTTT
ATGGACATGCTCTTTCCCGGATGTGTGCACCTTCGGAAAGTCAAATTCCAGGCAAAACTGGAACATGAGT
ATATCCACAACTTTAAGGTTCTGCAAGCAGCTTTTAAGAAGATGGGCGTGGACAAGATCATCCCGGTGGA
AAAGCTCGTGAAAGGGAAGTTTCAGGACAATTTCGAGTTCATTCAGTGGTTCAAGAAGTTCTTTGACGCC
AACTATGATGGGAAAGATTACAATCCACTGCTTGCCAGACAGGGACAGGATGTCGCACCGCCACCCAATC
CTGGCGACCAGATCTTCAACAAGAGCAAGAAACTGATTGGGACAGCGGTTCCACAACGTACTTCCCCTAC
TGGCCCCAAGAACATGCAGACGTCTGGCAGACTGAGCAATGTTGCTCCACCCTGTATACTCCGCAAGAAT
CCACCTAGTGCTCGAAATGGCGGTCATGAGACAGATGCCCAGATACTGGAGCTCAACCAACAGCTGGTAG
ACCTGAAACTGACCGTCGACGGATTGGAGAAAGAGAGGGACTTCTACTTCTCCAAGTTGCGGGATATAGA
GCTCATTTGCCAGGAACACGAGAGCGAAAACTCTCCCGTCATCAGTGGTATCATCGGTATTCTGTATGCC
ACTGAAGAAGGGTTTGCACCTCCTGAAGATGACGAAATTGAGGAGCACCAACAGGAGGATCAAGACGAGT
ACCTGGATGGCGGGTCAGGCGGCAGCTCAGCGATCAAACCCGACATGAAGATCAACCTCCGAATGGAAGG
CAACGTAAACGGCCATCACTTCGTGATTGATGGCGATGGCACAGGGAAGCCATTTGAGGGGAAACAAAGC
ATGGATCTGGAGGTGAAGGAAGGTGGTCCTCTGCCTTTTGCCTTCGACATACTGACTACAGCCTTTCACT
ATGGGAATCGCGTGTTTGTCGAGTATCCCGACCATATACAGGATTACTTCAAGCAGAGTTTCCCGAAAGG
CTATAGCTGGGAAAGGTCCCTCACATTTGAGGATGGAGGGATTTGCATTGCAAGAAACGACATCACCATG
GAAGGAGACACCTTCTACAACAAGGTTCGGTTCCATGGGACAAATTTCCCCGCTAATGGTCCTGTGATGC
AGAAGAAAACCCTGAAGTGGGAACCATCCACTGAGAAGATGTACGTGAGAGATGGAGTACTGACGGGTGA
CATTCACGCTGCACTGCTGTTGGAGGGCAATGCCCACTATCGGTGTGATTTTCGCACTACCTACAAGGCC
AAAGAGAAAGGCGTCAAACTCCCTGGATACCACCTTGTCGATCATTGCATCGAGATCCTTTCTCACGACA
AGGACTACAACAAGGTGAAGCTGTATGAACATGCCGTTGCTCACTCTGGATTGCCAGACAATGCAAGGCG
TTCAGGCTAATAACAGCTTCCGGACTCTAGAACATCCCTACAGGTGATATCCTCGGGTAACTTGTTTATT
GCAGCTTATAATGGTTACAAATAAAGCAATAGCATCACAAATTTCACAAATAAAGCATTTTTTTCACTGC
ATTCTAGTTGTGGTTTGTCCAAACTCATCAATGTATCTTATCATGTCTGTCGTCGAATTCGAGTTGGCGC
GCCTGTCATTCTAAATCTCTCTTTCAGCCTAAAGCTTTTTCCCCGTATCCCCCCAGGTGTCTGCAGGCTC
AAAGAGCAGCGAGAAGCGTTCAGAGGAAAGCGATCCCGTGCCACCTTCCCCGTGCCCGGGCTGTCCCCGC
ACGCTGCCGGCTCGGGGATGCGGGGGGAGCGCCGGACCGGAGCGGAGCCCCGGGCGGCTCGCTGCTGCCC
CCTAGCGGGGGAGGGACGTAATTACATCCCTGGGGGCTTTGGGAGGGGGCTGTCCCCGTGAGCTCCCAGG
CGCGCCTGTCATTCTAAATCTCTCTTTCAGCCTAAAGCTTTTTCCCCGTATCCCCCCAGGTGTCTGCAGG
CTCAAAGAGCAGCGAGAAGCGTTCAGAGGAAAGCGATCCCGTGCCACCTTCCCCGTGCCCGGGCTGTCCC
CGCACGCTGCCGGCTCGGGGATGCGGGGGGAGCGCCGGACCGGAGCGGAGCCCCGGGCGGCTCGCTGCTG
CCCCCTAGCGGGGGAGGGACGTAATTACATCCCTGGGGGCTTTGGGGGGGGGCTGTCCCCGTGAGCTCCC
AGGCGCGCCAACTCGGTACCTCACCCGATTCTCATCATGGAGACACATCAGGACATCTCCAATACCGCCA
TGGAAACGCACCAAGATGCGACTGCTCTTCTGCCAGTGACGGCATTCGTCTGCAAGATTAACGGCATACA
GAAAGAAACGATGAGACCCATTCAGGACGAGCCTCAGACTCCAGCGTAACTGGACTGCAATCAACTCACT
GGCTCACCTTCACGGGTGGGCCTTTCTTCGGTAGAAAATCAAAGGATCTTCTTGAGATCCTTTTTTTCTG
CGCGTAATCTGCTGCTTGCAAACAAAAAAACCACCGCTACCAGCGGTGGTTTGTTTGCCGGATCAAGAGC
TACCAACTCTTTTTCCGAGGTAACTGGCTTCAGCAGAGCGCAGATACCAAATACTGTTCTTCTAGTGTAG
CCGTAGTTAGGCCACCACTTCAAGAACTCTGTAGCACCGCCTACATACCTCGCTCTGCTAATCCTGTTAC
CAGTGGCTGCTGCCAGTGGCGATAAGTCGTGTCTTACCGGGTTGGACTCAAGACGATAGTTACCGGATAA
GGCGCAGCGGTCGGGCTGAACGGGGGGTTCGTGCACACAGCCCAGCTTGGAGCGAACGACCTACACCGAA
CTGAGATACCTACAGCGTGAGCTATGAGAAAGCGCCACGCTTCCCGAAGGGAGAAAGGCGGACAGGTATC
CGGTAAGCGGCAGGGTCGGAACAGGAGAGCGCACGAGGGAGCTTCCAGGGGGAAACGCCTGGTATCTTTA
TAGTCCTGTCGGGTTTCGCCACCTCTGACTTGAGCATCGATTTTTGTGATGCTCGTCAGGGGGGCGGAGC
CTATGGAAAAACGCCAGCAACGCAGAAAGGCCCACCCGAAGGTGAGCCAGGTGATTACATTTGGGCCCTC
ATTACCAATGCTTAATCAGTGAGGCACCTATCTCAGCGATCTGTCTATTTCGTTCATCCATAGTTGCCTG
ACTCCCCGTCGTGTAGATAACTACGATGCGGGAGGGCTTACCATCTGGCCCCAGTGCTGCAATGATACCG
CGAGAACCACGCTCACCGGCTCCAGATTTATCAGCAATAAACCAGCCAGCCGGGAGGGCCGAGCGCAGAA
GTGATCCTGCAACTTTATCCGCCTCCATCCAGTCTATTAATTGTTGCCGGGAAGCTAGAGTAAGTAGTTC
GCCAGTTAATAGTTTGCGCAACGTTGTTGCCATTGCTACAGGCATCGTGGTGTCACGCTCGTCGTTTGGT
ATGGCTTCATTCAGCTCCGGTTCCCAACGATCAAGGCGAGTTACATGATCCCCCATGTTGTGCAAAAAAG
CGGTTAGCTCCTTCGGTCCTCCGATCGTTGCCAGAAGTAAGTTGGCCGCAGTGTTATCACTCATGGTTAT
GGCAGCACTGCATAATTCTCTTACTGTCATGCCATCCGTGAGATGCTTTTCTGTGACTGGTGAGTACTCA
ACCAAGTCATTCTGAGAATAGTGTATGCGGCGACCGAGTTGCTCTTGCCCGGCGTCAATACGGGATAATA
CCGCGCCACATAGCAGAACTTTAAAAGTGCTCATCATTGGAAAACGTTCTTCGGGGCGTAAACTCTCAAG
GATCTTACCGCTGTTGAGATCCAGTTCGATGTAACCCACTCGTGCACCCAACTGATCTTCAGCATCTTTT
ACTTTCACCAGCGTTTCTGGGTGAGCAAAAACAGGAAGGCAAAATGCCGCAAAAAAGGGAATAAGGGCGA
CACGGAAATGTTGAATACTCATTTTAGCTTCCTTAGCTCCTGAAAATCTCGATAACTCAAAAAATACGCC
CGGTAGTGATCTTATTTCATTATGGTGAAAGTTGGAACCTCTTACGTGCCGATCAGTCAAAAGCCTCCGG
TCGGAGGCTTTTGA
Features (pLannotate 1.2.2; 11 found; start..end, strand, type, name):
    158..537     +  enhancer       CMV enhancer: human cytomegalovirus immediate early enhancer
    539..814     +  promoter       chicken β-actin promoter: No description available
    840..1682    +  CDS            MAPRE3: MARE3_HUMAN - Experimental evidence at protein level: Swiss-Prot protein existence level 1. Plus-end tracking protein (+TIP) that binds to the plus-end of microtubules and regulates the dynamics of the microtubule cytoskeleton. Promotes microtubule growth. May be involved in spindle function by stabilizing microtubules and anchoring them at centrosomes. Also acts as a regulator of minus-end microtubule organization: interacts with the complex formed by AKAP9 and PDE4DIP, leading to recruit CAMSAP2 to the Golgi apparatus, thereby tethering non- centrosomal minus-end microtubules to the Golgi, a
   1707..2381    +  CDS            mEosFP-M159A: mEosFP-M159A is a basic (constitutively fluorescent) green fluorescent protein published in 2011, derived from Lobophyllia hemprichii. It has low acid sensitivity.
   2439..2560    +  polyA_signal   SV40 poly(A) signal: SV40 polyadenylation signal
   3361..3390    +  terminator     T3Te terminator: phage T3 early transcription terminator
   3412..3999    +  rep_origin     ori: high-copy-number ColE1/pMB1/pBR322/pUC origin of replication
   4011..4038    -  terminator     T7Te terminator: phage T7 early transcription terminator
   4062..4922    -  CDS            AmpR: β-lactamase; bla; confers resistance to ampicillin, carbenicillin, and related antibiotics
   4923..5025    -  promoter       cat promoter: promoter of the E. coli cat gene encoding chloramphenicol acetyltransferase
   5025..2       -  terminator     tonB terminator (across the origin): bidirectional E. coli tonB-P14 transcription terminator
