>Addgene plasmid #130214 | pRDAX-VALENTIA-033 NLSNoLS-Eos//BsaI | addgene full sequence | sequence record 298155 | Addgene NGS Result
CTTTCTGCTATGGAGGTCAGGTATGATTTAAAGGTCTCATAGGTCTTGTATTCAGTCTCGCACTTTAGAC
ATGGTCTTCTGCTGCCCGTGGTCCTCTATTCGTCGGATGTTCTGTCGATTCTTCCTGTCTATCTGGACTG
GATCTGATATCATCGTCGACATTGATTATTGACTAGTTATTAATAGTAATCAATTACGGGGTCATTAGTT
CATAGCCCATATATGGAGTTCCGCGTTACATAACTTACGGTAAATGGCCCGCCTGGCTGACCGCCCAACG
ACCCCCGCCCATTGACGTCAATAATGACGTATGTTCCCATAGTAACGCCAATAGGGACTTTCCATTGACG
TCAATGGGTGGAGTATTTACGGTAAACTGCCCACTTGGCAGTACATCAAGTGTATCATATGCCAAGTACG
CCCCCTATTGACGTCAATGACGGTAAATGGCCCGCCTGGCATTATGCCCAGTACATGACCTTATGGGACT
TTCCTACTTGGCAGTACATCTACGTATTAGTCATCGCTATTACCATGGTCGAGGTGAGCCCCACGTTCTG
CTTCACTCTCCCCATCTCCCCCCCCTCCCCACCCCCAATTTTGTATTTATTTATTTTTTAATTATTTTGT
GCAGCGATGGGGGCGGGGGGGGGGGGGGCGCGCGCCRGGSGGGGSGGGGSGGGGSGRGGGGSGGGGCGGG
GCGAGGCGGAGAGGTGCGGCGGCAGCCAATCAGAGCGGCGCGCTCCGAAAGTTTCCTTTTATGGCGAGGC
GGCGGCGGCGGCGGCCCTATAAAAAGCGAAGCGCGCGGCGGGCGGGAGTCGCTGCGTTGGGACGCCACCA
TGGCCGTGAACGTGTACTCAACCAGCGTAACAAGCGAGAATCTGTCAAGGCACGACATGTTGGCTTGGGT
GAACGATTCCCTTCATCTGAACTACACCAAAATCGAACAGCTGTGCTCTGGAGCTGCCTATTGCCAGTTT
ATGGACATGCTCTTTCCCGGATGTGTGCACCTTCGGAAAGTCAAATTCCAGGCAAAACTGGAACATGAGT
ATATCCACAACTTTAAGGTTCTGCAAGCAGCTTTTAAGAAGATGGGCGTGGACAAGATCATCCCGGTGGA
AAAGCTCGTGAAAGGGAAGTTTCAGGACAATTTCGAGTTCATTCAGTGGTTCAAGAAGTTCTTTGACGCC
AACTATGATGGGAAAGATTACAATCCACTGCTTGCCAGACAGGGACAGGATGTCGCACCGCCACCCAATC
CTGGCGACCAGATCTTCAACAAGAGCAAGAAACTGATTGGGACAGCGGTTCCACAACGTACTTCCCCTAC
TGGCCCCAAGAACATGCAGACGTCTGGCAGACTGAGCAATGTTGCTCCACCCTGTATACTCCGCAAGAAT
CCACCTAGTGCTCGAAATGGCGGTCATGAGACAGATGCCCAGATACTGGAGCTCAACCAACAGCTGGTAG
ACCTGAAACTGACCGTCGACGGATTGGAGAAAGAGAGGGACTTCTACTTCTCCAAGTTGCGGGATATAGA
GCTCATTTGCCAGGAACACGAGAGCGAAAACTCTCCCGTCATCAGTGGTATCATCGGTATTCTGTATGCC
ACTGAAGAAGGGTTTGCACCTCCTGAAGATGACGAAATTGAGGAGCACCAACAGGAGGATCAAGACGAGT
ACCTGGATGGCGGGTCAGGCGGCAGCTCAGCGATCAAACCCGACATGAAGATCAACCTCCGAATGGAAGG
CAACGTAAACGGCCATCACTTCGTGATTGATGGCGATGGCACAGGGAAGCCATTTGAGGGGAAACAAAGC
ATGGATCTGGAGGTGAAGGAAGGTGGTCCTCTGCCTTTTGCCTTCGACATACTGACTACAGCCTTTCACT
ATGGGAATCGCGTGTTTGTCGAGTATCCCGACCATATACAGGATTACTTCAAGCAGAGTTTCCCGAAAGG
CTATAGCTGGGAAAGGTCCCTCACATTTGAGGATGGAGGGATTTGCATTGCAAGAAACGACATCACCATG
GAAGGAGACACCTTCTACAACAAGGTTCGGTTCCATGGGACAAATTTCCCCGCTAATGGTCCTGTGATGC
AGAAGAAAACCCTGAAGTGGGAACCATCCACTGAGAAGATGTACGTGAGAGATGGAGTACTGACGGGTGA
CATTCACGCTGCACTGCTGTTGGAGGGCAATGCCCACTATCGGTGTGATTTTCGCACTACCTACAAGGCC
AAAGAGAAAGGCGTCAAACTCCCTGGATACCACCTTGTCGATCATTGCATCGAGATCCTTTCTCACGACA
AGGACTACAACAAGGTGAAGCTGTATGAACATGCCGTTGCTCACTCTGGATTGCCAGACAATGCAAGGCG
TTCAGGCTAATAACAGCTTCCGGACTCTAGAACATCCCTACAGGTGATATCCTCGGGTAACTTGTTTATT
GCAGCTTATAATGGTTACAAATAAAGCAATAGCATCACAAATTTCACAAATAAAGCATTTTTTTCACTGC
ATTCTAGTTGTGGTTTGTCCAAACTCATCAATGTATCTTATCATGTCTGTCGTCGAATTCGAGTTGGCGC
GCCTGTCATTCTAAATCTCTCTTTCAGCCTAAAGCTTTTTCCCCGTATCCCCCCAGGTGTCTGCAGGCTC
AAAGAGCAGCGAGAAGCGTTCAGAGGAAAGCGATCCCGTGCCACCTTCCCCGTGCCCGGGCTGTCCCCGC
ACGCTGCCGGCTCGGGGATGCGGGGGGAGCGCCGGACCGGAGCGGAGCCCCGGGCGGCTCGCTGCTGCCC
CCTAGCGGGGGAGGGACGTAATTACATCCCTGGGGGCTTTGGGAGGGGGCTGTCCCCGTGAGCTCCCAGG
CGCGCCTGTCATTCTAAATCTCTCTTTCAGCCTAAAGCTTTTTCCCCGTATCCCCCCAGGTGTCTGCAGG
CTCAAAGAGCAGCGAGAAGCGTTCAGAGGAAAGCGATCCCGTGCCACCTTCCCCGTGCCCGGGCTGTCCC
CGCACGCTGCCGGCTCGGGGATGCGGGGGGAGCGCCGGACCGGAGCGGAGCCCCGGGCGGCTCGCTGCTG
CCCCCTAGCGGGGGAGGGACGTAATTACATCCCTGGGGGCTTTGGGGGGGGGCTGTCCCCGTGAGCTCCC
AGGCGCGCCAACTCGGTACCTCACCCGATTCTCATCATGGAGACACATCAGGACATCTCCAATACCGCCA
TGGAAACGCACCAAGATGCGACTGCTCTTCTGCCAGTGACGGCATTCGTCTGCAAGATTAACGGCATACA
GAAAGAAACGATGAGACCCATTCAGGACGAGCCTCAGACTCCAGCGTAACTGGACTGCAATCAACTCACT
GGCTCACCTTCACGGGTGGGCCTTTCTTCGGTAGAAAATCAAAGGATCTTCTTGAGATCCTTTTTTTCTG
CGCGTAATCTGCTGCTTGCAAACAAAAAAACCACCGCTACCAGCGGTGGTTTGTTTGCCGGATCAAGAGC
TACCAACTCTTTTTCCGAGGTAACTGGCTTCAGCAGAGCGCAGATACCAAATACTGTTCTTCTAGTGTAG
CCGTAGTTAGGCCACCACTTCAAGAACTCTGTAGCACCGCCTACATACCTCGCTCTGCTAATCCTGTTAC
CAGTGGCTGCTGCCAGTGGCGATAAGTCGTGTCTTACCGGGTTGGACTCAAGACGATAGTTACCGGATAA
GGCGCAGCGGTCGGGCTGAACGGGGGGTTCGTGCACACAGCCCAGCTTGGAGCGAACGACCTACACCGAA
CTGAGATACCTACAGCGTGAGCTATGAGAAAGCGCCACGCTTCCCGAAGGGAGAAAGGCGGACAGGTATC
CGGTAAGCGGCAGGGTCGGAACAGGAGAGCGCACGAGGGAGCTTCCAGGGGGAAACGCCTGGTATCTTTA
TAGTCCTGTCGGGTTTCGCCACCTCTGACTTGAGCATCGATTTTTGTGATGCTCGTCAGGGGGGCGGAGC
CTATGGAAAAACGCCAGCAACGCAGAAAGGCCCACCCGAAGGTGAGCCAGGTGATTACATTTGGGCCCTC
ATTACCAATGCTTAATCAGTGAGGCACCTATCTCAGCGATCTGTCTATTTCGTTCATCCATAGTTGCCTG
ACTCCCCGTCGTGTAGATAACTACGATGCGGGAGGGCTTACCATCTGGCCCCAGTGCTGCAATGATACCG
CGAGAACCACGCTCACCGGCTCCAGATTTATCAGCAATAAACCAGCCAGCCGGGAGGGCCGAGCGCAGAA
GTGATCCTGCAACTTTATCCGCCTCCATCCAGTCTATTAATTGTTGCCGGGAAGCTAGAGTAAGTAGTTC
GCCAGTTAATAGTTTGCGCAACGTTGTTGCCATTGCTACAGGCATCGTGGTGTCACGCTCGTCGTTTGGT
ATGGCTTCATTCAGCTCCGGTTCCCAACGATCAAGGCGAGTTACATGATCCCCCATGTTGTGCAAAAAAG
CGGTTAGCTCCTTCGGTCCTCCGATCGTTGCCAGAAGTAAGTTGGCCGCAGTGTTATCACTCATGGTTAT
GGCAGCACTGCATAATTCTCTTACTGTCATGCCATCCGTGAGATGCTTTTCTGTGACTGGTGAGTACTCA
ACCAAGTCATTCTGAGAATAGTGTATGCGGCGACCGAGTTGCTCTTGCCCGGCGTCAATACGGGATAATA
CCGCGCCACATAGCAGAACTTTAAAAGTGCTCATCATTGGAAAACGTTCTTCGGGGCGTAAACTCTCAAG
GATCTTACCGCTGTTGAGATCCAGTTCGATGTAACCCACTCGTGCACCCAACTGATCTTCAGCATCTTTT
ACTTTCACCAGCGTTTCTGGGTGAGCAAAAACAGGAAGGCAAAATGCCGCAAAAAAGGGAATAAGGGCGA
CACGGAAATGTTGAATACTCATTTTAGCTTCCTTAGCTCCTGAAAATCTCGATAACTCAAAAAATACGCC
CGGTAGTGATCTTATTTCATTATGGTGAAAGTTGGAACCTCTTACGTGCCGATCAAGTCAAAAGCCTCCG
GTCGGAGGCTTTTGA
Features (pLannotate 1.2.2; 11 found; start..end, strand, type, name):
    158..537     +  enhancer       CMV enhancer: human cytomegalovirus immediate early enhancer
    539..814     +  promoter       chicken β-actin promoter: No description available
    840..1682    +  CDS            MAPRE3: MARE3_HUMAN - Experimental evidence at protein level: Swiss-Prot protein existence level 1. Plus-end tracking protein (+TIP) that binds to the plus-end of microtubules and regulates the dynamics of the microtubule cytoskeleton. Promotes microtubule growth. May be involved in spindle function by stabilizing microtubules and anchoring them at centrosomes. Also acts as a regulator of minus-end microtubule organization: interacts with the complex formed by AKAP9 and PDE4DIP, leading to recruit CAMSAP2 to the Golgi apparatus, thereby tethering non- centrosomal minus-end microtubules to the Golgi, a
   1707..2381    +  CDS            mEosFP-M159A: mEosFP-M159A is a basic (constitutively fluorescent) green fluorescent protein published in 2011, derived from Lobophyllia hemprichii. It has low acid sensitivity.
   2439..2560    +  polyA_signal   SV40 poly(A) signal: SV40 polyadenylation signal
   3361..3390    +  terminator     T3Te terminator: phage T3 early transcription terminator
   3412..3999    +  rep_origin     ori: high-copy-number ColE1/pMB1/pBR322/pUC origin of replication
   4011..4038    -  terminator     T7Te terminator: phage T7 early transcription terminator
   4062..4922    -  CDS            AmpR: β-lactamase; bla; confers resistance to ampicillin, carbenicillin, and related antibiotics
   4923..5025    -  promoter       cat promoter: promoter of the E. coli cat gene encoding chloramphenicol acetyltransferase
   5026..2       -  terminator     tonB terminator (across the origin): bidirectional E. coli tonB-P14 transcription terminator
