[The description below was written by a language model from this plasmid's Addgene catalogue record and pLannotate feature annotations shown in this document.]
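Description:
pRDAX-VALENTIA-033 NLSNoLS-Eos//BsaI is a custom-built synthetic biology plasmid of about 5.05 kb, deposited as an extension to the EMMA modular mammalian assembly kit. It is maintained in E. coli at high copy from a ColE1/pUC-type origin and selected with ampicillin. The β-lactamase gene is annotated as being driven by a cat promoter. The bacterial maintenance module is insulated by short transcription terminators (T3Te, T7Te and a bidirectional tonB terminator), a common design in modular cloning backbones. The "//BsaI" in the name suggests a connection to BsaI-based Golden Gate-style assembly, but the record lists the cloning sites as unknown and no such sites are annotated.

The mammalian expression unit consists of a CMV enhancer joined to the chicken β-actin promoter, followed by two adjacent open reading frames and an SV40 polyadenylation signal. The downstream reading frame matches an mEos-family fluorescent protein derived from Lobophyllia hemprichii (best hit mEosFP-M159A), consistent with the "Eos" in the name.

The upstream reading frame does not agree with the catalogue entry. The insert is named NLSNoLS-Eos, implying nuclear and nucleolar localisation signals fused to Eos, with mouse given as the species. However, both the depositor sequence and the repository's sequencing result carry an approximately 840 bp coding region annotated as MAPRE3 (EB3), a microtubule plus-end tracking protein, with the match being to the human entry. No NLS or NoLS element is annotated. On the sequence evidence the plasmid appears to encode an EB3–Eos-type fusion rather than a nucleolar marker, so its identity should be checked before use. Roughly 800 bp between the poly(A) signal and the T3Te terminator is unannotated.
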