Addgene plasmid #130214: pRDAX-VALENTIA-033 NLSNoLS-Eos//BsaI
Purpose: EMMA Kit # 1000000119 extension
Depositing lab: Gary Lewin. Depositing organization: Max-Delbrueck-Centrum fuer Molekulare Medizin (MDC).
Backbone
  Vector backbone: custom built
  Vector type: Synthetic Biology
Growth in bacteria
  Bacterial resistance: Ampicillin, 100 μg/mL
  Growth temperature: 37°C
  Growth strain: DH5alpha
  Copy number: High Copy
Gene/Insert
  Gene/Insert name: NLSNoLS-Eos
  Species: M. musculus (mouse)
  Cloning method: Restriction Enzyme; 5′ cloning site unknown (unknown if destroyed); 3′ cloning site unknown (unknown if destroyed)
Terms and licenses: Academic/Nonprofit Terms; Industry Terms: Not Available to Industry
How to cite: pRDAX-VALENTIA-033 NLSNoLS-Eos//BsaI was a gift from Gary Lewin (Addgene plasmid # 130214 ; http://n2t.net/addgene:130214 ; RRID:Addgene_130214)
